Addgene plasmid #162548: px330-Apob-1
Purpose: sgRNA targeting Apob
Depositing lab: Amaia Lujambio. Depositing organization: Icahn School of Medicine at Mount Sinai. Publication: Cooperation between distinct cancer driver genes underlies inter-tumor heterogeneity in hepatocellular carcinoma. Molina-Sanchez P, Ruiz de Galarreta M, Yao MA, Lindblad KE, Bresnahan E, Bitterman E, Martin TC, Rubenstein T, Nie K, Golas J, Choudhary S, Barcena-Varela M, Elmas A, Miguela V, Ding Y, Kan Z, Grinspan LT, Huang KL, Parsons RE, Shields DJ, Rollins RA, Lujambio A. Gastroenterology. 2020 Aug 16. pii: S0016-5085(20)35054-X. doi: 10.1053/j.gastro.2020.08.015. PubMed 32814112.
Backbone
  Vector backbone: px330
  Backbone manufacturer: Feng Zhang lab (Addgene plasmid # 42230)
  Backbone size w/o insert (bp): 8500
  Vector type: Mammalian Expression
Growth in bacteria
  Bacterial resistance: Ampicillin, 100 μg/mL
  Growth temperature: 37°C
  Growth strain: NEB Stable
  Copy number: Unknown
Gene/Insert
  Gene/Insert name: sgRNA targeting Apob
  gRNA/shRNA sequence: CATAGTTGTACACGTACTTT
  Species: M. musculus (mouse)
  Mutation: None
  Entrez Gene: Apob (a.k.a. Apo B-100, apob-100, apob-48)
  Promoter: U6
  Cloning method: Restriction Enzyme; 5′ cloning site BbsI (destroyed during cloning); 3′ cloning site BbsI (destroyed during cloning)
  Sequencing primers: 5′ hU6-F
Terms and licenses: Academic/Nonprofit Terms; Industry Terms: Not Available to Industry
How to cite: px330-Apob-1 was a gift from Amaia Lujambio (Addgene plasmid # 162548 ; http://n2t.net/addgene:162548 ; RRID:Addgene_162548)
