[The description below was written by a language model from this plasmid's Addgene catalogue record and pLannotate feature annotations shown in this document.]
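Description:
px330-Apob-1 is an all-in-one CRISPR/Cas9 plasmid for mammalian cells, built on the px330 backbone and carrying a single guide RNA directed against mouse Apob, the gene encoding apolipoprotein B. The sequenced plasmid is about 8.5 kb. It is propagated in bacteria through a high-copy ColE1/pUC-type origin and selected with ampicillin via the β-lactamase gene. An f1 phage origin is also present. The table additionally picks up short fragments of bom and rop, which are backbone remnants, and a single AAV2 inverted terminal repeat downstream of the Cas9 cassette. With only one ITR annotated, the record gives no indication that the plasmid is meant for AAV packaging.

Two expression units sit in tandem. The first is a human U6 RNA polymerase III promoter driving the Apob-specific 20-nt spacer, which was inserted as an oligonucleotide duplex between BbsI sites that were destroyed in cloning, fused to the Streptococcus pyogenes guide RNA scaffold. The second uses a hybrid promoter made of the CMV enhancer, the chicken β-actin promoter and a hybrid intron to express S. pyogenes Cas9. The annotation software splits Cas9 into contiguous N- and C-terminal portions, but together they form one continuous reading frame. It ends in a nucleoplasmin bipartite nuclear localization signal and is terminated by the bovine growth hormone polyadenylation signal.

Delivering this one plasmid therefore supplies both nuclease and guide, producing targeted double-strand breaks in Apob for gene disruption. No mammalian selection marker or fluorescent reporter is annotated. The associated publication concerns cooperating driver genes in hepatocellular carcinoma, which suggests use for Apob loss-of-function in mouse liver cancer models, although the record states only that the plasmid provides an sgRNA targeting Apob.
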