Features (pLannotate 1.2.2; 18 found; start..end, strand, type, name):
      1..241     +  promoter       U6 promoter: RNA polymerase III promoter for human U6 snRNA
    271..346     +  misc_RNA       gRNA scaffold: guide RNA scaffold for the Streptococcus pyogenes CRISPR/Cas9 system
    353..396     +  misc_RNA       gRNA scaffold (fragment): guide RNA scaffold for the Streptococcus pyogenes CRISPR/Cas9 system
    443..728     +  enhancer       CMV enhancer: human cytomegalovirus immediate early enhancer; contains an 18-bp deletion relative to the standard CMV enhancer
    730..1007    +  promoter       chicken β-actin promoter: No description available
   1008..1235    +  intron         hybrid intron: hybrid between chicken β-actin (CBA) and minute virus of mice (MMV) introns (Gray et al., 2011)
   1373..2974    +  CDS            Cas9(N): N-terminal portion of Streptococcus pyogenes Cas9 (Zetsche et al., 2015)
   2975..5473    +  CDS            Cas9(C): C-terminal portion of Streptococcus pyogenes Cas9 (Zetsche et al., 2015)
   5474..5521    +  CDS            nucleoplasmin NLS: bipartite nuclear localization signal from nucleoplasmin
   5555..5666    +  polyA_signal   bGH poly(A) signal: bovine growth hormone polyadenylation signal
   5771..5911    +  repeat_region  AAV2 ITR: inverted terminal repeat of adeno-associated virus serotype 2 inverted
   5916..5967    -  misc_feature   bom (fragment): basis of mobility region from pBR322
   5986..6441    +  rep_origin     f1 ori (sequence partly withheld): f1 bacteriophage origin of replication; arrow indicates direction of (+) strand synthesis
   6442..6491    -  misc_feature   bom (fragment): basis of mobility region from pBR322
   6593..6628    -  CDS            rop (fragment): Rop protein, which maintains plasmids at low copy number; rop
   6723..6827    +  promoter       AmpR promoter: bla
   6828..7688    +  CDS            AmpR: β-lactamase; bla; confers resistance to ampicillin, carbenicillin, and related antibiotics
   7859..8447    +  rep_origin     ori: high-copy-number ColE1/pMB1/pBR322/pUC origin of replication
>Addgene plasmid #162548 | px330-Apob-1 | addgene full sequence | sequence record 324881 | Addgene NGS Result
GAGGGCCTATTTCCCATGATTCCTTCATATTTGCATATACGATACAAGGCTGTTAGAGAGATAATTGGAA
TTAATTTGACTGTAAACACAAAGATATTAGTACAAAATACGTGACGTAGAAAGTAATAATTTCTTGGGTA
GTTTGCAGTTTTAAAATTATGTTTTAAAATGGACTATCATATGCTTACCGTAACTTGAAAGTATTTCGAT
TTCTTGGCTTTATATATCTTGTGGAAAGGACGAAACACCGCATAGTTGTACACGTACTTTGTTTTAGAGC
TAGAAATAGCAAGTTAAAATAAGGCTAGTCCGTTATCAACTTGAAAAAGTGGCACCGAGTCGGTGCTTTT
TTGTTTTAGAGCTAGAAATAGCAAGTTAAAATAAGGCTAGTCCGTTTTTAGCGCGTGCGCCAATTCTGCA
GACAAATGGCTCTAGAGGTACCCGTTACATAACTTACGGTAAATGGCCCGCCTGGCTGACCGCCCAACGA
CCCCCGCCCATTGACGTCAATAGTAACGCCAATAGGGACTTTCCATTGACGTCAATGGGTGGAGTATTTA
CGGTAAACTGCCCACTTGGCAGTACATCAAGTGTATCATATGCCAAGTACGCCCCCTATTGACGTCAATG
ACGGTAAATGGCCCGCCTGGCATTGTGCCCAGTACATGACCTTATGGGACTTTCCTACTTGGCAGTACAT
CTACGTATTAGTCATCGCTATTACCATGGTCGAGGTGAGCCCCACGTTCTGCTTCACTCTCCCCATCTCC
CCCCCCTCCCCACCCCCAATTTTGTATTTATTTATTTTTTAATTATTTTGTGCAGCGATGGGGGCGGGGG
GGGGGGGGGGGCGCGCGCCRGGGGGGGSGGGGSGGGGSGRGGGGSGGGGSGGGGSGAGGCGGAGAGGTGC
GGCGGCAGCCAATCAGAGCGGCGCGCTCCGAAAGTTTCCTTTTATGGCGAGGCGGCGGCGGCGGCGGCCC
TATAAAAAGCGAAGCGCGCGGCGGGCGGGAGTCGCTGCGCGCTGCCTTCGCCCCGTGCCCCGCTCCGCCG
CCGCCTCGCGCCGCCCGCCCCGGCTCTGACTGACCGCGTTACTCCCACAGGTGAGCGGGCGGGACGGCCC
TTCTCCTCCGGGCTGTAATTAGCTGAGCAAGAGGTAAGGGTTTAAGGGATGGTTGGTTGGTGGGGTATTA
ATGTTTAATTACCTGGAGCACCTGCCTGAAATCACTTTTTTTCAGGTTGGACCGGTGCCACCATGGACTA
TAAGGACCACGACGGAGACTACAAGGATCATGATATTGATTACAAAGACGATGACGATAAGATGGCCCCA
AAGAAGAAGCGGAAGGTCGGTATCCACGGAGTCCCAGCAGCCGACAAGAAGTACAGCATCGGCCTGGACA
TCGGCACCAACTCTGTGGGCTGGGCCGTGATCACCGACGAGTACAAGGTGCCCAGCAAGAAATTCAAGGT
GCTGGGCAACACCGACCGGCACAGCATCAAGAAGAACCTGATCGGAGCCCTGCTGTTCGACAGCGGCGAA
ACAGCCGAGGCCACCCGGCTGAAGAGAACCGCCAGAAGAAGATACACCAGACGGAAGAACCGGATCTGCT
ATCTGCAAGAGATCTTCAGCAACGAGATGGCCAAGGTGGACGACAGCTTCTTCCACAGACTGGAAGAGTC
CTTCCTGGTGGAAGAGGATAAGAAGCACGAGCGGCACCCCATCTTCGGCAACATCGTGGACGAGGTGGCC
TACCACGAGAAGTACCCCACCATCTACCACCTGAGAAAGAAACTGGTGGACAGCACCGACAAGGCCGACC
TGCGGCTGATCTATCTGGCCCTGGCCCACATGATCAAGTTCCGGGGCCACTTCCTGATCGAGGGCGACCT
GAACCCCGACAACAGCGACGTGGACAAGCTGTTCATCCAGCTGGTGCAGACCTACAACCAGCTGTTCGAG
GAAAACCCCATCAACGCCAGCGGCGTGGACGCCAAGGCCATCCTGTCTGCCAGACTGAGCAAGAGCAGAC
GGCTGGAAAATCTGATCGCCCAGCTGCCCGGCGAGAAGAAGAATGGCCTGTTCGGAAACCTGATTGCCCT
GAGCCTGGGCCTGACCCCCAACTTCAAGAGCAACTTCGACCTGGCCGAGGATGCCAAACTGCAGCTGAGC
AAGGACACCTACGACGACGACCTGGACAACCTGCTGGCCCAGATCGGCGACCAGTACGCCGACCTGTTTC
TGGCCGCCAAGAACCTGTCCGACGCCATCCTGCTGAGCGACATCCTGAGAGTGAACACCGAGATCACCAA
GGCCCCCCTGAGCGCCTCTATGATCAAGAGATACGACGAGCACCACCAGGACCTGACCCTGCTGAAAGCT
CTCGTGCGGCAGCAGCTGCCTGAGAAGTACAAAGAGATTTTCTTCGACCAGAGCAAGAACGGCTACGCCG
GCTACATTGACGGCGGAGCCAGCCAGGAAGAGTTCTACAAGTTCATCAAGCCCATCCTGGAAAAGATGGA
CGGCACCGAGGAACTGCTCGTGAAGCTGAACAGAGAGGACCTGCTGCGGAAGCAGCGGACCTTCGACAAC
GGCAGCATCCCCCACCAGATCCACCTGGGAGAGCTGCACGCCATTCTGCGGCGGCAGGAAGATTTTTACC
CATTCCTGAAGGACAACCGGGAAAAGATCGAGAAGATCCTGACCTTCCGCATCCCCTACTACGTGGGCCC
TCTGGCCAGGGGAAACAGCAGATTCGCCTGGATGACCAGAAAGAGCGAGGAAACCATCACCCCCTGGAAC
TTCGAGGAAGTGGTGGACAAGGGCGCTTCCGCCCAGAGCTTCATCGAGCGGATGACCAACTTCGATAAGA
ACCTGCCCAACGAGAAGGTGCTGCCCAAGCACAGCCTGCTGTACGAGTACTTCACCGTGTATAACGAGCT
GACCAAAGTGAAATACGTGACCGAGGGAATGAGAAAGCCCGCCTTCCTGAGCGGCGAGCAGAAAAAGGCC
ATCGTGGACCTGCTGTTCAAGACCAACCGGAAAGTGACCGTGAAGCAGCTGAAAGAGGACTACTTCAAGA
AAATCGAGTGCTTCGACTCCGTGGAAATCTCCGGCGTGGAAGATCGGTTCAACGCCTCCCTGGGCACATA
CCACGATCTGCTGAAAATTATCAAGGACAAGGACTTCCTGGACAATGAGGAAAACGAGGACATTCTGGAA
GATATCGTGCTGACCCTGACACTGTTTGAGGACAGAGAGATGATCGAGGAACGGCTGAAAACCTATGCCC
ACCTGTTCGACGACAAAGTGATGAAGCAGCTGAAGCGGCGGAGATACACCGGCTGGGGCAGGCTGAGCCG
GAAGCTGATCAACGGCATCCGGGACAAGCAGTCCGGCAAGACAATCCTGGATTTCCTGAAGTCCGACGGC
TTCGCCAACAGAAACTTCATGCAGCTGATCCACGACGACAGCCTGACCTTTAAAGAGGACATCCAGAAAG
CCCAGGTGTCCGGCCAGGGCGATAGCCTGCACGAGCACATTGCCAATCTGGCCGGCAGCCCCGCCATTAA
GAAGGGCATCCTGCAGACAGTGAAGGTGGTGGACGAGCTCGTGAAAGTGATGGGCCGGCACAAGCCCGAG
AACATCGTGATCGAAATGGCCAGAGAGAACCAGACCACCCAGAAGGGACAGAAGAACAGCCGCGAGAGAA
TGAAGCGGATCGAAGAGGGCATCAAAGAGCTGGGCAGCCAGATCCTGAAAGAACACCCCGTGGAAAACAC
CCAGCTGCAGAACGAGAAGCTGTACCTGTACTACCTGCAGAATGGGCGGGATATGTACGTGGACCAGGAA
CTGGACATCAACCGGCTGTCCGACTACGATGTGGACCATATCGTGCCTCAGAGCTTTCTGAAGGACGACT
CCATCGACAACAAGGTGCTGACCAGAAGCGACAAGAACCGGGGCAAGAGCGACAACGTGCCCTCCGAAGA
GGTCGTGAAGAAGATGAAGAACTACTGGCGGCAGCTGCTGAACGCCAAGCTGATTACCCAGAGAAAGTTC
GACAATCTGACCAAGGCCGAGAGAGGCGGCCTGAGCGAACTGGATAAGGCCGGCTTCATCAAGAGACAGC
TGGTGGAAACCCGGCAGATCACAAAGCACGTGGCACAGATCCTGGACTCCCGGATGAACACTAAGTACGA
CGAGAATGACAAGCTGATCCGGGAAGTGAAAGTGATCACCCTGAAGTCCAAGCTGGTGTCCGATTTCCGG
AAGGATTTCCAGTTTTACAAAGTGCGCGAGATCAACAACTACCACCACGCCCACGACGCCTACCTGAACG
CCGTCGTGGGAACCGCCCTGATCAAAAAGTACCCTAAGCTGGAAAGCGAGTTCGTGTACGGCGACTACAA
GGTGTACGACGTGCGGAAGATGATCGCCAAGAGCGAGCAGGAAATCGGCAAGGCTACCGCCAAGTACTTC
TTCTACAGCAACATCATGAACTTTTTCAAGACCGAGATTACCCTGGCCAACGGCGAGATCCGGAAGCGGC
CTCTGATCGAGACAAACGGCGAAACCGGGGAGATCGTGTGGGATAAGGGCCGGGATTTTGCCACCGTGCG
GAAAGTGCTGAGCATGCCCCAAGTGAATATCGTGAAAAAGACCGAGGTGCAGACAGGCGGCTTCAGCAAA
GAGTCTATCCTGCCCAAGAGGAACAGCGATAAGCTGATCGCCAGAAAGAAGGACTGGGACCCTAAGAAGT
ACGGCGGCTTCGACAGCCCCACCGTGGCCTATTCTGTGCTGGTGGTGGCCAAAGTGGAAAAGGGCAAGTC
CAAGAAACTGAAGAGTGTGAAAGAGCTGCTGGGGATCACCATCATGGAAAGAAGCAGCTTCGAGAAGAAT
CCCATCGACTTTCTGGAAGCCAAGGGCTACAAAGAAGTGAAAAAGGACCTGATCATCAAGCTGCCTAAGT
ACTCCCTGTTCGAGCTGGAAAACGGCCGGAAGAGAATGCTGGCCTCTGCCGGCGAACTGCAGAAGGGAAA
CGAACTGGCCCTGCCCTCCAAATATGTGAACTTCCTGTACCTGGCCAGCCACTATGAGAAGCTGAAGGGC
TCCCCCGAGGATAATGAGCAGAAACAGCTGTTTGTGGAACAGCACAAGCACTACCTGGACGAGATCATCG
AGCAGATCAGCGAGTTCTCCAAGAGAGTGATCCTGGCCGACGCTAATCTGGACAAAGTGCTGTCCGCCTA
CAACAAGCACCGGGATAAGCCCATCAGAGAGCAGGCCGAGAATATCATCCACCTGTTTACCCTGACCAAT
CTGGGAGCCCCTGCCGCCTTCAAGTACTTTGACACCACCATCGACCGGAAGAGGTACACCAGCACCAAAG
AGGTGCTGGACGCCACCCTGATCCACCAGAGCATCACCGGCCTGTACGAGACACGGATCGACCTGTCTCA
GCTGGGAGGCGACAAAAGGCCGGCGGCCACGAAAAAGGCCGGCCAGGCAAAAAAGAAAAAGTAAGAATTC
CTAGAGCTCGCTGATCAGCCTCGACTGTGCCTTCTAGTTGCCAGCCATCTGTTGTTTGCCCCTCCCCCGT
GCCTTCCTTGACCCTGGAAGGTGCCACTCCCACTGTCCTTTCCTAATAAAATGAGGAAATTGCATCGCAT
TGTCTGAGTAGGTGTCATTCTATTCTGGGGGGTGGGGTGGGGCAGGACAGCAAGGGGGAGGATTGGGAAG
AGAATAGCAGGCATGCTGGGGAGCGGCCGCAGGAACCCCTAGTGATGGAGTTGGCCACTCCCTCTCTGCG
CGCTCGCTCGCTCACTGAGGCCGGGCGACCAAAGGTCGCCCGACGCCCGGGCTTTGCCCGGGCGGCCTCA
GTGAGCGAGCGAGCGCGCAGCTGCCTGCAGGGGCGCCTGATGCGGTATTTTCTCCTTACGCATCTGTGCG
GTATTTCACACCGCATA
[95 nt withheld, positions 5968-6062]
T
[46 nt withheld, positions 6064-6109]
C
[141 nt withheld, positions 6111-6251]
CCTTTGACGTTGGAGTCCACGTTCTTT
[37 nt withheld, positions 6279-6315]
ACTCTATCTCGGGCTATTCTTTTGATTTATAAGGGATTTTGCCGATTTCGGTCTATTGGTTAAAAAATGA
GCTGATTTAACAAAAATTTAACGCGAATTTTAACAAAATATTAACGTTTACAATTTTATGGTGCACTCTC
AGTACAATCTGCTCTGATGCCGCATAGTTAAGCCAGCCCCGACACCCGCCAACACCCGCTGACGCGCCCT
GACGGGCTTGTCTGCTCCCGGCATCCGCTTACAGACAAGCTGTGACCGTCTCCGGGAGCTGCATGTGTCA
GAGGTTTTCACCGTCATCACCGAAACGCGCGAGACGAAAGGGCCTCGTGATACGCCTATTTTTATAGGTT
AATGTCATGATAATAATGGTTTCTTAGACGTCAGGTGGCACTTTTCGGGGAAATGTGCGCGGAACCCCTA
TTTGTTTATTTTTCTAAATACATTCAAATATGTATCCGCTCATGAGACAATAACCCTGATAAATGCTTCA
ATAATATTGAAAAAGGAAGAGTATGAGTATTCAACATTTCCGTGTCGCCCTTATTCCCTTTTTTGCGGCA
TTTTGCCTTCCTGTTTTTGCTCACCCAGAAACGCTGGTGAAAGTAAAAGATGCTGAAGATCAGTTGGGTG
CACGAGTGGGTTACATCGAACTGGATCTCAACAGCGGTAAGATCCTTGAGAGTTTTCGCCCCGAAGAACG
TTTTCCAATGATGAGCACTTTTAAAGTTCTGCTATGTGGCGCGGTATTATCCCGTATTGACGCCGGGCAA
GAGCAACTCGGTCGCCGCATACACTATTCTCAGAATGACTTGGTTGAGTACTCACCAGTCACAGAAAAGC
ATCTTACGGATGGCATGACAGTAAGAGAATTATGCAGTGCTGCCATAACCATGAGTGATAACACTGCGGC
CAACTTACTTCTGACAACGATCGGAGGACCGAAGGAGCTAACCGCTTTTTTGCACAACATGGGGGATCAT
GTAACTCGCCTTGATCGTTGGGAACCGGAGCTGAATGAAGCCATACCAAACGACGAGCGTGACACCACGA
TGCCTGTAGCAATGGCAACAACGTTGCGCAAACTATTAACTGGCGAACTACTTACTCTAGCTTCCCGGCA
ACAATTAATAGACTGGATGGAGGCGGATAAAGTTGCAGGACCACTTCTGCGCTCGGCCCTTCCGGCTGGC
TGGTTTATTGCTGATAAATCTGGAGCCGGTGAGCGTGGAAGCCGCGGTATCATTGCAGCACTGGGGCCAG
ATGGTAAGCCCTCCCGTATCGTAGTTATCTACACGACGGGGAGTCAGGCAACTATGGATGAACGAAATAG
ACAGATCGCTGAGATAGGTGCCTCACTGATTAAGCATTGGTAACTGTCAGACCAAGTTTACTCATATATA
CTTTAGATTGATTTAAAACTTCATTTTTAATTTAAAAGGATCTAGGTGAAGATCCTTTTTGATAATCTCA
TGACCAAAATCCCTTAACGTGAGTTTTCGTTCCACTGAGCGTCAGACCCCGTAGAAAAGATCAAAGGATC
TTCTTGAGATCCTTTTTTTCTGCGCGTAATCTGCTGCTTGCAAACAAAAAAACCACCGCTACCAGCGGTG
GTTTGTTTGCCGGATCAAGAGCTACCAACTCTTTTTCCGAAGGTAACTGGCTTCAGCAGAGCGCAGATAC
CAAATACTGTTCTTCTAGTGTAGCCGTAGTTAGGCCACCACTTCAAGAACTCTGTAGCACCGCCTACATA
CCTCGCTCTGCTAATCCTGTTACCAGTGGCTGCTGCCAGTGGCGATAAGTCGTGTCTTACCGGGTTGGAC
TCAAGACGATAGTTACCGGATAAGGCGCAGCGGTCGGGCTGAACGGGGGGTTCGTGCACACAGCCCAGCT
TGGAGCGAACGACCTACACCGAACTGAGATACCTACAGCGTGAGCTATGAGAAAGCGCCACGCTTCCCGA
AGGGAGAAAGGCGGACAGGTATCCGGTAAGCGGCAGGGTCGGAACAGGAGAGCGCACGAGGGAGCTTCCA
GGGGGAAACGCCTGGTATCTTTATAGTCCTGTCGGGTTTCGCCACCTCTGACTTGAGCGTCGATTTTTGT
GATGCTCGTCAGGGGGGCGGAGCCTATGGAAAAACGCCAGCAACGCGGCCTTTTTACGGTTCCTGGCCTT
TTGCTGGCCTTTTGCTCACATGT
